>Addgene plasmid #174785 | pZA71 | addgene full sequence | sequence record 344652 | Addgene NGS Result
GGGACACGAAGTGGTTTAAACTATCAGTGTTTGACAGGATATATTGGCGGGTAAACCTAAGAGAAAAGAG
CGTTTATTAGAATAATCGGATATTTAAAAGGGCGTGAAAAGGTTTATCCGTTCGTCCATTTGTATGTGCC
AACCACAGGAACCGTAAAAAGGCCGCGTTGCTGGCGTTTTTCCATAGGCTCCGCCCCCCTGACGAGCATC
ACAAAAATCGACGCTCAAGTCAGAGGTGGCGAAACCCGACAGGACTATAAAGATACCAGGCGTTTCCCCC
TGGAAGCTCCCTCGTGCGCTCTCCTGTTCCGACCCTGCCGCTTACCGGATACCTGTCCGCCTTTCTCCCT
TCGGGAAGCGTGGCGCTTTCTCATAGCTCACGCTGTAGGTATCTCAGTTCGGTGTAGGTCGTTCGCTCCA
AGCTGGGCTGTGTGCACGAACCCCCCGTTCAGCCCGACCGCTGCGCCTTATCCGGTAACTATCGTCTTGA
GTCCAACCCGGTAAGACACGACTTATCGCCACTGGCAGCAGCCACTGGTAACAGGATTAGCAGAGCGAGG
TATGTAGGCGGTGCTACAGAGTTCTTGAAGTGGTGGCCTAACTACGGCTACACTAGAAGGACAGTATTTG
GTATCTGCGCTCTGCTGAAGCCAGTTACCTTCGGAAAAAGAGTTGGTAGCTCTTGATCCGGCAAACAAAC
CACCGCTGGTAGCGGTGGTTTTTTTGTTTGCAAGCAGCAGATTACGCGCAGAAAAAAAGGATCTCAAGAA
GATCCTTTGATCTTTTCTACGGGGTCTGACGCTCAGTGGAACGAAAACTCACGTTAAGGGATTTTGGTCA
TGAGATTATCAAAAAGGATCTTCACCTAGATCCTTTTAAATTAAAAATGAAGTTTTAAATCAATCTAAAG
TATATATGAGTAAACTTGGTCTGACAGCTAAAACAATTCATCCAGTAAAATATAATATTTTATTTTCTCC
CAATCAGGCTTGATCCCCAGTAAGTCAAAAAATAGCTCGACATACTGTTCTTCCCCGATATCCTCCCTGA
TCGACCGGACGCAGAAGGCAATGTCATACCACTTGTCCGCCCTGCCGCTTCTCCCAAGATCAATAAAGCC
ACTTACTTTGCCATCTTTCACAAAGATGTTGCTGTCTCCCAGGTCGCCGTGGGAAAAGACAAGTTCCTCT
TCGGGCTTTTCCGTCTTTAAAAAATCATACAGCTCGCGCGGATCTTTAAATGGAGTGTCCTCTTCCCAGT
TTTCGCAATCCACATCGGCCAGATCGTTATTCAGTAAGTAATCCAATTCGGCTAAGCGGCTGTCTAAGCT
ATTCGTATAGGGACAATCCGATATGTCGATGGAGTGAAAGAGCCTGATGCACTCCGCATACAGCTCGATA
ATCTTTTCAGGGCTTTGTTCATCTTCATACTCTTCCGAGCAAAGGACGCCATCGGCCTCACTCATGAGCA
GATTGCTCCAGCCATCATGCCGTTCAAAGTGCAGGACCTTTGGAACAGGCAGCTTTCCTTCCAGCCATAG
CATCATGTCCTTTTCCCGTTCCACATCATAGGTGGTCCCTTTATACCGGCTGTCCGTCATTTTTAAATAT
AGGTTTTCATTTTCTCCCACCAGCTTATATACCTTAGCAGGAGACATTCCTTCCGTATCTTTTGCGCAGC
GGTATTTTTCGATCAGTTTTTTCAATTCCGGTGATATTCTCATTTTAGCCATACTCTTCCTTTTTCAATA
TTATTGAAGCATTTATCAAGGTTATTGTCTCATGAGCGGATACATATTTGAATGTATTTAGAAAAATAAA
CAAATAGGGGTTCCGCGCACGAATTGGCCAGCGCTGCCATTTTTGGGGTGAGGCCGTTCGCGGCCGAGGG
GCGCAGCCCCTGGGGGGATGGGAGCTCGGTGCCTTGATGTGGGCGCCGGCGGTCGAGTGGCGACGGCGCG
GCTTGTCCGCGCCCTGGTAGATTGCCTGGCCGTAGGCCAGCCATTTTTGAGCGGCCAGCGGCCGCGATAG
GCCGACGCGAAGCGGCGGGGCGTAGGGAGCGCAGCGACCGAAGGGTAGGCGCTTTTTGCAGCTCTTCGGC
TGTGCGCTGGCCAGACAGTTATGCACAGGCCAGGCGGGTTTTAAGAGTTTTAATAAGTTTTAAAGAGTTT
TAGGCGGAAAAATCGCCTTTTTTCTCTTTTATATCAGTCACTTACATGTGTGACCGGTTCCCAATGTACG
GCTTTGGGTTCCCAATGTACGGGTTCCGGTTCCCAATGTACGGCTTTGGGTTCCCAATGTACGTGCTATC
CACAGGAAAGAAGCTTTTTCGACCTTTTTCCCCTGCTAGGGCAATTTGCCCTAGCATCTGCTCCGTACAT
TAGGAACCGGCGGATGCTTCGCCCTCGATCAGGTTGCGGTAGCGCATGACTAGGATCGGGCCAGCCTGCC
CCGCCTCCTCCTTCAAATCGTACTCCGGCAGGTCATTTGACCCGATCAGCTTGCGCACGGTGAAACAGAA
CTTCTTGAACTCTCCGGCGCTGCCACTGCGTTCGTAGATCGTCTTGAACAACCATCTGGCTTCTGCCTTG
CCTGCGGCGCGGCGTGCCAGGCGGTAGAGAAAACGGCCGATGCCGGGATCGATCAAAAAGTAATCGGGGT
GAACCGTCAGCACGTCCGGGTTCTTGCCTTCTGTGATCTCGCGGTACATCCAATCAGCTAGCTCGATCTC
GATGTACTCCGGCCGCCCGGTTTCGCTCTTTACGATCTTGTAGCGGCTAATCAAGGCTTCACCCTCGGAT
ACCGTCACCAGGCGGCCGTTCTTGGCCTTCTTCGTACGCTGCATGGCAACGTGCGTGGTGTTTAACCGAA
TGCAGGTTTCTACCAGGTCGTCTTTCTGCTTTCCGCCATCGGCTCGCCGGCAGAACTTGAGTACGTCCGC
AACGTGTGGACGGAACACGCGGCCGGGCTTGTCTCCCTTCCCTTCCCGGTATCGGTTCATGGATTCGGTT
AGATGGGAAACCGCCATCAGTACCAGGTCGTAATCCCACACACTGGCCATGCCGGCCGGCCCTGCGGAAA
CCTCTACGTGCCCGTCTGGAAGCTCGTAGCGGATCACCTCGCCAGCTCGTCGGTCACGCTTCGACAGACG
GAAAACGGCCACGTCCATGATGCTGCGACTATCGCGGGTGCCCACGTCATAGAGCATCGGAACGAAAAAA
TCTGGTTGCTCGTCGCCCTTGGGCGGCTTCCTAATCGACGACGCACCGGCTGCCGGCGGTTGCCGGGATT
CTTTGCGGATTCGATCAGCGGCCGCTTGCCACGATTCACCGGGGCGTGCTTCTGCCTCGATGCGTTGCCG
CTGGGCGGCCTGCGCGGCCTTCAACTTCTCCACCAGGTCATCACCCAGCGCCGCGCCGATTTGTACCGGG
CCGGATGGTTTGCGACCGCTCACGCCGATTCCTCGGGCTTGGGGGTTCCAGTGCCATTGCAGGGCCGGCA
GACAACCCAGCCGCTTACGCCTGGCCAACCGCCCGTTCCTCCACACATGGGGCATTCCACGGCGTCGGTG
CCTGGTTGTTCTTGATTTTCCATGCCGCCTCCTTTAGCCGCTAAAATTCATCTACTCATTTATTCATTTG
CTCATTTACTCTGGTAGCTGCGCGATGTATTCAGATAGCAGCTCGGTAATGGTCTTGCCTTGGCGTACCG
CGTACATCTTCAGCTTGGTGTGATCCTCCGCCGGCAACTGAAAGTTGACCCGCTTCATGGCTGGCGTGTC
TGCCAGGCTGGCCAACGTTGCAGCCTTGCTGCTGCGTGCGCTCGGACGGCCGGCACTTAGCGTGTTTGTG
CTTTTGCTCATTTTCTCTTTACCTCATTAACTCAAATGAGTTTTGATTTAATTTCAGCGGCCAGCGCCTG
GACCTCGCGGGCAGCGTCGCCCTCGGGTTCTGATTCAAGAACGGTTGTGCCGGCGGCGGCAGTGCCTGGG
TAGCTCACGCGCTGCGTGATACGGGACTCAAGAATGGGCAGCTCGTACCCGGCCAGCGCCTCGGCAACCT
CACCGCCGATGCGCGTGCCTTTGATCGCCCGCGACACGACAAAGGCCGCTTGTAGCCTTCCATCCGTGAC
CTCAATGCGCTGCTTAACCAGCTCCACCAGGTCGGCGGTGGCCCATATGTCGTAAGGGCTTGGCTGCACC
GGAATCAGCACGAAGTCGGCTGCCTTGATCGCGGACACAGCCAAGTCCGCCGCCTGGGGCGCTCCGTCGA
TCACTACGAAGTCGCGCCGGCCGATGGCCTTCACGTCGCGGTCAATCGTCGGGCGGTCGATGCCGACAAC
GGTTAGCGGTTGATCTTCCCGCACGGCCGCCCAATCGCGGGCACTGCCCTGGGGATCGGAATCGACTAAC
AGAACATCGGCCCCGGCGAGTTGCAGGGCGCGGGCTAGATGGGTTGCGATGGTCGTCTTGCCTGACCCGC
CTTTCTGGTTAAGTACAGCGATAACCTTCATGCGTTCCCCTTGCGTATTTGTTTATTTACTCATCGCATC
ATATACGCAGCGACCGCATGACGCAAGCTGTTTTACTCAAATACACATCACCTTTTTAGACGGCGGCGCT
CGGTTTCTTCAGCGGCCAAGCTGGCCGGCCAGGCCGCCAGCTTGGCATCAGACAAACCGGCCAGGATTTC
ATGCAGCCGCACGGCTGATGGGCTGCCTGTATCGAGTGGTGATTTTGTGCCGAGCTGCCGGTCGGGGAGC
TGTTGGCTGGCTGGTGGCAGGATATATTGTGGTGTAAACAAATTGACGCTTAGACAACTTAATAACACAT
TGCGGACGTTTTTAATGTACTGGGGTGGATGCAGTGGGCCCCACTCTGTGTGCCGAATTCGGATCCGGAG
AGCGGAGAATTAAGGGAGTCACGTTATGACCCCCGCCGATGACGCGGGACAAGCCGTTTTACGTTTGGAA
CTGACAGAACCGCAACGTTGAAGGAGCCACTCAGCCGCGGGTTTCTGGAGTTTAATGAGCTAAGCACATA
CGTCAGAAACCATTATTGCGCGTTCAAAAGTCGCCTAAGGTCACTATCAGCTAGCAAATATTTCTTGTCA
AAAATGCTCCACTGACGTTCCATAAATTCCCCTCGGTATCCAATTAGAGTCTCATATTCACTCTCAATCC
AAATAATCTGCACCGGATCTGGATCGTTTCGCATGATTGAACAAGATGGATTGCACGCAGGTTCTCCGGC
CGCTTGGGTGGAGAGGCTATTCGGCTATGACTGGGCACAACAGACAATCGGCTGCTCTGATGCCGCCGTG
TTCCGGCTGTCAGCGCAGGGGCGCCCGGTTCTTTTTGTCAAGACCGACCTGTCCGGTGCCCTGAATGAAC
TCCAGGACGAGGCAGCGCGGCTATCGTGGCTGGCCACGACGGGCGTTCCTTGCGCAGCTGTGCTCGACGT
TGTCACTGAAGCGGGAAGGGACTGGCTGCTATTGGGCGAAGTGCCGGGGCAGGATCTCCTGTCATCTCAC
CTTGCTCCTGCCGAGAAAGTATCCATCATGGCTGATGCAATGCGGCGGCTGCATACGCTTGATCCGGCTA
CCTGCCCATTCGACCACCAAGCGAAACATCGCATCGAGCGAGCACGTACTCGGATGGAAGCCGGTCTTGT
CGATCAGGATGATCTGGACGAAGAGCATCAGGGGCTCGCGCCAGCCGAACTGTTCGCCAGGCTCAAGGCG
CGTATGCCCGACGGCGAGGATCTCGTCGTGACTCATGGCGATGCCTGCTTGCCGAATATCATGGTGGAAA
ATGGCCGCTTTTCTGGATTCATCGACTGTGGCCGGCTGGGTGTGGCGGACCGCTATCAGGACATAGCGTT
GGCTACCCGTGATATTGCTGAAGAGCTTGGCGGCGAATGGGCTGACCGCTTCCTCGTGCTTTACGGTATC
GCCGCTCCCGATTCGCAGCGCATCGCCTTCTATCGCCTTCTTGACGAGTTCTTCTGAGCGGGTCTGGATC
TAGAGTCAAGCAGATCGTTCAAACATTTGGCAATAAAGTTTCTTAAGATTGAATCCTGTTGCCGGTCTTG
CGATGATTATCATATAATTTCTGTTGAATTACGTTAAGCATGTAATAATTAACATGTAATGCATGACGTT
ATTTATGAGATGGGTTTTTATGATTAGAGTCCCGCAATTATACATTTAATACGCGATAGAAAACAAAATA
TAGCGCGCAAACTAGGATAAATTATCGCGCGCGGTGTCATCTATGTTACTAGATCGACGCTGCAAGAATT
CAAGCTTGGAGGAATTCCAATCCCACAAAAATCTGAGCTTAACAGCACAGTTGCTCCTCTCAGAGCAGAA
TCGGGTATTCAACACCCTCATATCAACTACTACGTTGTGTATAACGGTCCACATGCCGGTATATACGATG
ACTGGGGTTGTACAAAGGCGGCAACAAACGGCGTTCCCGGAGTTGCACACAAGAAATTTGCCACTATTAC
AGAGGCAAGAGCAGCAGCTGACGCGTACACAACAAGTCAGCAAACAGACAGGTTGAACTTCATCCCCAAA
GGAGAAGCTCAACTCAAGCCCAAGAGCTTTGCTAAGGCCCTAACAAGCCCACCAAAGCAAAAAGCCCACT
GGCTCACGCTAGGAACCAAAAGGCCCAGCAGTGATCCAGCCCCAAAAGAGATCTCCTTTGCCCCGGAGAT
TACAATGGACGATTTCCTCTATCTTTACGATCTAGGAAGGAAGTTCGAAGGTGAAGGTGACGACACTATG
TTCACCACTGATAATGAGAAGGTTAGCCTCTTCAATTTCAGAAAGAATGCTGACCCACAGATGGTTAGAG
AGGCCTACGCAGCAAGTCTCATCAAGACGATCTACCCGAGTAACAATCTCCAGGAGATCAAATACCTTCC
CAAGAAGGTTAAAGATGCAGTCAAAAGATTCAGGACTAATTGCATCAAGAACACAGAGAAAGACATATTT
CTCAAGATCAGAAGTACTATTCCAGTATGGACGATTCAAGGCTTGCTTCATAAACCAAGGCAAGTAATAG
AGATTGGAGTCTCTAAAAAGGTAGTTCCTACTGAATCTAAGGCCATGCATGGAGTCTAAGATTCAAATCG
AGGATCTAACAGAACTCGCCGTCAAGACTGGCGAACAGTTCATACAGAGTCTTTTACGACTCAATGACAA
GAAGAAAATCTTCGTCAACATGGTGGAGCACGACACTCTGGTCTACTCCAAAAATGTCAAAGATACAGTC
TCAGAAGATCAAAGGGCTATTGAGACTTTTCAACAAAGGATAATTTCGGGAAACCTCCTCGGATTCCATT
GCCCAGCTATCTGTCACTTCATCGAAAGGACAGTAGAAAAGGAAGGTGGCTCCTACAAATGCCATCATTG
CGATAAAGGAAAGGCTATCATTCAAGATCTCTCTGCCGACAGTGGTCCCAAAGATGGACCCCCACCCACG
AGGAGCATCGTGGAAAAAGAAGAGGTTCCAACCACGTCTACAAAGCAAGTGGATTGATGTGACATCTCCA
CTGACGTAAGGGATGACGCACAATCCCACTATCCTTCGCAAGACCCTTCCTCTATATAAGGAAGTTCATT
TCATTTGGAGAGGACACGCTCGAGTATAAGAGCTCATTTTTACAACAATTACCAACAACAACAAACAACA
AACAACATTACAATTACATTTACAATTATCGATACAATGGATTGCATAAAGAAGATGTGGTCAGTCGTGA
AGAAATTTAGGAAGGAAGAAGAAGATGTAGCAAATCTGTTCCTGCAAAATGGAGGTGCGCTGTTGGAAGA
GCTTATTTCTTTTTCTAGTGGAACATATGACATTCCAATCCCTAGTTACAGTGCTCAACAACTTGTTAAC
GCAACAAACAACTTCTCTGGACGTGTCCATGCTAGCACCTACGGTTACATCTGTAGAGGAACTCTGCAAG
GCCACTCTATCTTCGTCAAAATGTTCATAAATATTCCAGGTAACCTTGCCTCACATTCCGAATTTGACAT
TCTTGCTGGAGCTGTACGTGACATTTCAATCACATCTCTAATGAGCGGAAATAAGAATGTTTTAAAGATT
ATAGGTTGTTGTTTGGAATTCAGATATCCAGCGCTTGTATACGAGGACGCGCGATTCGAAACCCTCGCAA
ACTTTCTCGATCCGAACTGTGACAAGTTACTTTCCTGGAAGTGCAGGCTTAAAATCGCTAAGTCCATCGC
TAGCGCGATACTTTACCTGCATACCGCCTTCCCCACGCCTATCATTTATAGGATTTTGAATCCTCACAAT
ATAATTCTCGATCACCACTGTGTACCAAAGTTATTCGACTTTAGTTTCGTCATAAGTTTGCCGCCAGGGG
AACTCAAGGTTGAGGACGATCTTATCTGGATACCAGGATACTTCGATCCAGAGTACCAATCTTCAAGGTT
TGTCACTCAAAAGACCGACGTCTATAGTTTTGGTGTGCTGCTACTGGTGCTCTTAAATGGACAGGGTCCT
ATATGCAGGGCCAATGAAGATGATCCAGAACACATTGTGAATTATGTAAATGACCATATTCACAAGGATG
ATCAATTCAAGCACATTGTGGACCCTAAAATCTTGAACGAATCGAGTGTAAATCATCAACAGCTACAAGC
TTTCATTGATATCGCTTTAAGATGTGTCCAGGCTAAGGGAGAAAATAGACCAGATATGTTCGAGATTGCA
AGAAAGATCCTGCAATTTGAGGGTTCGGATTATAAGGACCATGACGGAGACTATAAGGACCATGACCTCG
ACGCTGCAGCAGCGGATTATAAGGACGATGACGATAAGTGAGCTTGTCCTGCTTTAATGAGATATGCGAG
AAGCCTATGATCGCATGATATTTGCTTTCAATTCTGTTGTGCACGTTGTAAAAAACCTGAGCATGTGTAG
CTCAGATCCTTACCGCCGGTTTCGGTTCATTCTAATGAATATATCACCCGTTACTATCGTATTTTTATGA
ATAATATTCTCCGTTCAATTTACTGATTGTACCCTACTACTTATATGTACAATATTAAAATGAAAACAAT
ATATTGTGCTGAATAGGTTTATAGCGACATCTATGATAGAGCGCCACAATAACAAACAATTGCGTTTTAT
TATTACAAATCCAATTTTAAAAAAAGCGGCAGAACCGGTCAAACCTAAAAGACTGATTACATAAATCTTA
TTCAAATTTCAAAAGTGCCCCAGGGGCTAGTATCTACGACACACCGAGCGGCGAACTAATAACGCTCACT
GAAGGGAACTCCGGTTCCCCGCCGGCGCGCATGGGTGAGATTCCTTGAAGTTGAGTATTGGCCGTCCGCT
CTACCGAAAGTTACGGGCACCATTCAACCCGGTCCAGCACGGCGGCCGGGTAACCGACTTGCTGCCCCGA
GAATTATGCAGCATTTTTTTGGTGTATGTGGGCCCCAAATGAAGTGCAGGTCAAACCTTGACAGTGACGA
CAAATCGTTGGGCGGGTCCAGGGCGAATTTTGCGACAACATGTCGAGGCTCAGCAGGACCGCTACTAGAG
GATGCACATGTGACCGA
Features (pLannotate 1.2.2; 17 found; start..end, strand, type, name):
     32..56      +  misc_feature   RB T-DNA repeat: right border repeat from nopaline C58 T-DNA
    179..767     -  rep_origin     ori: high-copy-number ColE1/pMB1/pBR322/pUC origin of replication
    938..1732    -  CDS            KanR: aminoglycoside phosphotransferase; aphA-3; confers resistance to kanamycin
   1733..1837    -  promoter       AmpR promoter: bla
   1854..1914    -  rep_origin     oriV (fragment): incP origin of replication
   2120..2314    -  rep_origin     pVS1 oriV: origin of replication for the Pseudomonas plasmid pVS1 (Heeb et al., 2000)
   2380..3453    -  CDS            pVS1 RepA: replication protein from the Pseudomonas plasmid pVS1 (Heeb et al., 2000)
   3882..4511    -  CDS            pVS1 StaA: stability protein from the Pseudomonas plasmid pVS1 (Heeb et al., 2000)
   4775..4799    +  misc_feature   LB T-DNA repeat: left border repeat from nopaline C58 T-DNA
   5009..5192    +  promoter       NOS promoter: nopaline synthase promoter NOS promoter
   5213..6004    +  CDS            neo: KKA2_KLEPN - Also known as kan, nptII. Experimental evidence at protein level: Swiss-Prot protein existence level 1. Resistance to kanamycin, neomycin, paromomycin, ribostamycin, butirosin and gentamicin B. From Klebsiella pneumoniae.
   6033..6285    +  terminator     NOS terminator: nopaline synthase terminator and poly(A) signal
   6311..7117    +  CDS            IBMP_CAMVB (fragment): Experimental evidence at protein level: Swiss-Prot protein existence level 1. Enhances the ribosomal termination-reinitiation event leading to the translation of major open reading frames on the polycistronic viral RNAs. From Cauliflower mosaic virus (strain Bari 1) (CaMV).
   7301..7646    +  promoter       CaMV 35S promoter: strong constitutive promoter from cauliflower mosaic virus
   7598..7644    +  promoter       minimal CaMV 35S promoter: minimal 35S promoter from cauliflower mosaic virus
   7675..7728    +  misc_feature   TMV Ω: translational enhancer from the tobacco mosaic virus 5'-leader sequence (Gallie et al., 1988)
   8869..9576    +  terminator     OCS terminator: octopine synthase terminator
