[The description below was written by a language model from this plasmid's Addgene catalogue record and pLannotate feature annotations shown in this document.]
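Description:
pZA71 is a plant expression binary vector built on the pICH86988 backbone and intended for in planta gene expression, with Agrobacterium-mediated T-DNA delivery implied by its architecture. The backbone carries a high-copy ColE1/pUC-type origin for propagation in E. coli, together with the pVS1 origin, RepA replication protein and StaA stability protein, which support maintenance in Agrobacterium. A fragment of an incP oriV is also annotated. Bacterial selection is by kanamycin, through an aphA-3 aminoglycoside phosphotransferase gene driven by the bla (AmpR) promoter.

Two expression units lie between the nopaline-type left and right T-DNA border repeats. Next to the left border is a plant selection cassette: the NOS promoter, the neo/nptII coding sequence and the NOS terminator, giving kanamycin resistance in transformed plant tissue. Downstream is the payload cassette, in which the CaMV 35S promoter is followed by the TMV Ω translational enhancer leader and closed by the OCS terminator. The upstream segment annotated as a fragment of a CaMV coding sequence most likely reflects viral sequence carried along with a long form of the 35S promoter rather than an expressed gene.

The insert itself was not annotated by the feature tool. According to the catalogue entry, it is a synthesized wild-type version of Nicotiana benthamiana JIM2 (NbJIM2syn) with a C-terminal 3xFLAG tag for immunodetection, and it would occupy the unannotated gap between the Ω leader and the OCS terminator. The plasmid belongs to a vector system developed for studying the ZAR1 resistosome in N. benthamiana. The record does not explain why a synthesized form of the gene was used.
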