Addgene plasmid #174785: pZA71
Purpose: In planta gene expression
Depositing lab: Sophien Kamoun. Depositing organization: Sainsbury Laboratory, Norwich. Publication: A vector system for fast-forward studies of the HOPZ-ACTIVATED RESISTANCE1 (ZAR1) resistosome in the model plant Nicotiana benthamiana. Harant A, Pai H, Sakai T, Kamoun S, Adachi H. Plant Physiol. 2022 Jan 20;188(1):70-80. doi: 10.1093/plphys/kiab471. PubMed 34633454.
Backbone
  Vector backbone: pICH86988
  Backbone manufacturer: https://www.addgene.org/48076/
  Vector type: Plant Expression
Growth in bacteria
  Bacterial resistance: Kanamycin, 50 μg/mL
  Growth temperature: 37°C
  Growth strain: DH5alpha
  Copy number: High Copy
Gene/Insert
  Gene/Insert name: GG_synthesized NbJIM2 (NbJIM2syn)-3xFLAG, Kmr plant selection marker
  Species: N. benthamiana
  Mutation: WT
  Tag / fusion protein: 3xFLAG (C terminal on insert)
  Cloning method: Restriction Enzyme; 5′ cloning site unknown (unknown if destroyed)
Terms and licenses: Academic/Nonprofit Terms; Industry Terms: Not Available to Industry
How to cite: pZA71 was a gift from Sophien Kamoun (Addgene plasmid # 174785 ; http://n2t.net/addgene:174785 ; RRID:Addgene_174785)
